>Addgene plasmid #40970 | 1055 pminTol R4-R3 | addgene partial sequence | sequence record 55161 | ccdB-Fwd 5'-GCATGATGACCACCGATATG-3'
AGAGTGGCTGATCTCAGCCACCGCGAAAATGACATCAAAAACGCCATTAACCTGATGTTCTGGGGAATAT
AAATGTCAGGCTCCCTTATACACAGCCAGTCTGCAGGTCGACCATAGTGACTGGATATGTTGTGTTTTAC
AGTATTATGTAGTCTGTTTTTTATGCAAAATCTAATTTAATATATTGATATTTATATCATTTTACGTTTC
TCGTTCAACTTTTCTATACAAAGTTGATAGCTTGGCGTAATCATGGTCATAGCTGTTTCCTGACGTCAAC
TCGAGATTACCCTGTTATCCCTACTTCCTTAATACTCAAGTACAATTTTAATGGAGTACTTTTTTACTTT
TACTCAAGTAAGATTCTAGCCAGATACTTTTACTTTTAATTGAGTAAAATTTTCCCTAAGTACTTGTACT
TTCACTTGAGTAAAATTTTTGAGTACTTTTTACACCTCTGCTCGACCATATGGGAGAGCTCCCAACGCGT
TGGATGCATAGCTTGAGTATTCTATAGTGTCACCTAAATAGCTTGGCGTAATCATGGTCATAGCTGTTTC
CTGTGTGAAATTGTTATCCGCTCACAATTCCACACAACATACGAGCCGGAAGCATAAAGTGTAAAGCCTG
GGGTGCCTAATGAGTGAGCTAACTCACATTAATTGCGTTGCGCTCACTGCCCGCTTTCCAGTCGGGAAAC
CTGTCGTGCCAGCTGCATTAATGAATCGGCCAACGCGCGGGGAGAGGCGGTTTGCGTATTGGGCGCTCTT
CCGCTTCCTCGCTCACTGACTCGCTGCGCTCGGTCGTTCGGCTGCGGCGAGCGGTATCAGCTCACTCAAA
GGCGGTAATACGGTTATCCACAGAA
