>Addgene plasmid #40970 | 1055 pminTol R4-R3 | addgene partial sequence | sequence record 55162 | CAT-R 5'-GCAACTGACTGAAATGCCTC-3'
TCAACGGTGGTATATCCAGTGATTTTTTTCTCCATTTTAGCTTCCTTAGCTCCTGAAAATCTCGACGGAT
CCTAACTCAAAATCCACACATTATACGAGCCGGAAGCATAAAGTGTAAAGCCTGGGGTGCCTAATGCGGC
CGCCATAGTGACTGGATATGTTGTGTTTTACAGTATTATGTAGTCTGTTTTTTATGCAAAATCTAATTTA
ATATATTGATATTTATATCATTTTACGTTTCTCGTTCAACTTTATTATACATAGTTGATAATTCACTGGC
CGTCGTTTTACGGTACCATCGATGATGATCCAGACATGATAAGATACATTGATGAGTTTGGACAAACCAC
AACTAGAATGCAGTGAAAAAAATGCTTTATTTGTGAAATTTGTGATGCTATTGCTTTATTTGTAACCATT
ATAAGCTGCAATAAACAAGTTAACAACAACAATTGCATTCATTTTATGTTTCAGGTTCAGGGGGAGGTGT
GGGAGGTTTTTTAAAGCAAGTAAAACCTCTACAAATGTGGTATGGCTGATTATGATCCTCTAGATCGTGC
ATGCTTCCGCGGTTAGATCTATTACCCTGTTATCCCTAGGGAAAATAGAATGAAGTGATCTCCAAAAAAT
AAGTACTTTTTGACTGTAAATAAAATTGTAAGGAGTAAAAAGTACTTTTTTTTCTAAAAAAATGTAATTA
AGTAAAAGTAAAAGTATTGATTTTTAATTGTACTCAAGTAAAGTAAAAATCCCCAAAAATAATACTTAAG
TACAGTAATCAAGTAAAATTACTCAAGTACTTTACACCTCTGGGCCCAATTCGCCCTATAGTGAGTCGTA
TTACAATTCACT
