[The description below was written by a language model from this plasmid's Addgene catalogue record.]
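Description:
1055 pminTol R4-R3 is an empty Gateway destination vector built on the pminiTol2 backbone, a plasmid carrying minimal Tol2 transposon sequences. The backbone was modified by inserting a Gateway cassette bounded by attR4 and attR3 recombination sites. It is a high-copy plasmid selected in bacteria with both ampicillin and chloramphenicol. It is propagated in a ccdB-tolerant strain, which is consistent with a standard Gateway cassette in which a chloramphenicol resistance gene and the ccdB counter-selection gene sit between the att sites. The record provides no feature table, so this internal arrangement, the origin of replication and the exact positions of the Tol2 arms are not confirmed. A T7 primer site is listed for sequencing from the 5′ side.

There is no insert, promoter or reporter in the plasmid as deposited. These are supplied by the user through an LR recombination reaction. The attR4/attR3 pairing is the configuration used in multisite Gateway assembly, where several entry clones, typically a promoter element, a coding sequence and a 3′ tag or polyadenylation element, are joined in a defined order and replace the counter-selectable cassette. Loss of ccdB then allows correct recombinants to grow in ordinary cloning strains.

Because the depositor notes that the plasmid contains the Tol2 transposon, the assembled cassette is expected to lie within Tol2 ends. When Tol2 transposase is supplied, it can then be excised and integrated into a host genome. Tol2 vectors of this kind are widely used for transgenesis in zebrafish and other vertebrates, although the record does not name a target organism or application.
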