Addgene plasmid #40970: 1055 pminTol R4-R3
Purpose: (Empty Backbone)
Depositing lab: Kristen Kwan. Depositing organization: University of Utah.
Backbone
  Vector backbone: pminiTol2
  Backbone manufacturer: Addgene plasmid 31829
  Modifications to backbone: Gateway cassette containing attR4 and attR3 inserted.
  Vector type: Gateway destination
Growth in bacteria
  Bacterial resistance: Chloramphenicol and Ampicillin, 25 & 100 μg/mL
  Growth temperature: 37°C
  Growth strain: ccdB Survival
  Copy number: High Copy
Gene/Insert
  Cloning method: Gateway Cloning
  Sequencing primers: 5′ T7
Resource information
  A portion of this plasmid was derived from a plasmid made by: Backbone from Stepher Ekker, Mayo Clinic.
Terms and licenses: Academic/Nonprofit Terms; Industry Terms: Not Available to Industry
Depositor comments: The plasmid contains Tol2 transposon.
How to cite: 1055 pminTol R4-R3 was a gift from Kristen Kwan (Addgene plasmid # 40970 ; http://n2t.net/addgene:40970 ; RRID:Addgene_40970)
